>Addgene plasmid #107835 | pHBS981 TDP43 RRM-GFP G348D | depositor full sequence | sequence record 203684 | pHBS981 TDP43 RRM-GFP G348D sequence 5680 bps
CGCCATTCTGCCTGGGGACGTCGGAGCAAGCTTGATTTAGGTGACACTATAGAATACAAGCTACTTGTTC
TTTTTGCAGGATCCCATCGATTCGAATTCAAGGATCAACAAGTTTGTACAAAAAAGCAGGCTGGCGCCGG
TACCACCGGTGCCACCATGGGATCCATGTCTGAATATATTCGGGTAACCGAAGATGAGAACGATGAGCCC
ATTGAAATACCATCGGAAGACGATGGGACGGTGCTGCTCTCCACGGTTACAGCCCAGTTTCCAGGGGCGT
GTGGGCTTCGCTACAGGAATCCAGTGTCTCAGTGTATGAGAGGTGTCCGGCTGGTAGAAGGAATTCTGCA
TGCCCCAGATGCTGGCTGGGGAAATCTGGTGTATGTTGTCAACTATCCAAAAGATAACAAAAGAAAAATG
GATGAGACAGATGCTTCATCAGCAGTGAAAGTGAAAAGAGCAGTCCAGAAAACATCCAGTAAAGGAGAGG
AACTATTTACAGGTACTGTGCCTATCAAAGTCGAGCTGGACGGCGACGTAAACGGCCACAAGTTCAGCGT
GCGTGGCGAGGGCGAGGGCGATGCCACCGAGGGCAAGCTGACCCTGAAGTTCATCTGCACCACCGGCAAG
CTGCCGGTGCCGTGGCCGACCCTCGTGACCACCCTGACCTACGGCGTGCAGTGCTTCAGCCGCTACCCGG
ACCACATGAAGCGTCACGACTTCTTCAAGTCCGCCATGCCGGAAGGCTACGTCCAGGAGCGCACCATCGA
GTTCAAGGACGACGGCACCTACAAGACCCGCGCGGAGGTGAAGTTCGAGGGCGACACCCTGGTGAACCGC
ATCGAGCTGAAGGGCAACGACTTCAAGGAGGACGGCAACATCCTGGGTCACAAGCTGGAGTACAACCACA
ACAGCCACAACGTCCGTATCGAAGCCGACAAGCAGAAGAACGGCATCAAGGCTAACTTCAAGATCCGCCA
CAACGTTGAGGACGGCAGCCAGCAGGAAGCCGACCACAAACAGCAGAACACCCCGATCGGCGACGGCCCG
GTGCGCCTGCCGGACAACCACTATCTGAGCACCCAGACCACGCTGAGCAAAGACCCGAACGAGAAGCGCG
ATCACATGGTCCTGAAGGAGTTCGTGACGGCAGCCGGTATCACTAAAGGTGAAGATGAAAGTGGATCCAA
TGCCGAACCTAAGCACAATAGCAATAGACAGTTAGAAAGAAGTGGAAGATTTGGTGGTAATCCAGGTGGC
TTTGGGAATCAGGGTGGATTTGGTAATAGCAGAGGGGGTGGAGCTGGTTTGGGAAACAATCAAGGTAGTA
ATATGGGTGGTGGGATGAACTTTGGTGCGTTCAGCATTAATCCAGCCATGATGGCTGCCGCCCAGGCAGC
ACTACAGAGCAGTTGGGGTATGATGGGCATGTTAGCCAGCCAGCAGAACCAGTCAGACCCATCGGGTAAT
AACCAAAACCAAGGCAACATGCAGAGGGAGCCAAACCAGGCCTTCGGTTCTGGAAATAACTCTTATAGTG
GCTCTAATTCTGGTGCAGCAATTGGTTGGGGATCAGCATCCAATGCAGGGTCGGGCAGTGGTTTTAATGG
AGGCTTTGGCTCAAGCATGGATTCTAAGTCTTCTGGCTGGGGAATGTAGACCCAGCTTTCTTGTACAAAG
TGGTTGATCCTCTCGAGCCTCTAGAACTATAGTGAGTCGTATTACGTAGATCCAGACATGATAAGATACA
TTGATGAGTTTGGACAAACCACAACTAGAATGCAGTGAAAAAAATGCTTTATTTGTGAAATTTGTGATGC
TATTGCTTTATTTGTAACCATTATAAGCTGCAATAAACAAGTTAACAACAACAATTGCATTCATTTTATG
TTTCAGGTTCAGGGGGAGGTGTGGGAGGTTTTTTAATTCGCGGCCGCGGCGCCAATGCATTGGGCCCGGT
ACCCAGCTTTTGTTCCCTTTAGTGAGGGTTAATTGCGCGCTTGGCGTAATCATGGTCATAGCTGTTTCCT
GTGTGAAATTGTTATCCGCTCACAATTCCACACAACATACGAGCCGGAAGCATAAAGTGTAAAGCCTGGG
GTGCCTAATGAGTGAGCTAACTCACATTAATTGCGTTGCGCTCACTGCCCGCTTTCCAGTCGGGAAACCT
GTCGTGCCAGCTGCATTAATGAATCGGCCAACGCGCGGGGAGAGGCGGTTTGCGTATTGGGCGCTCTTCC
GCTTCCTCGCTCACTGACTCGCTGCGCTCGGTCGTTCGGCTGCGGCGAGCGGTATCAGCTCACTCAAAGG
CGGTAATACGGTTATCCACAGAATCAGGGGATAACGCAGGAAAGAACATGTGAGCAAAAGGCCAGCAAAA
GGCCAGGAACCGTAAAAAGGCCGCGTTGCTGGCGTTTTTCCATAGGCTCCGCCCCCCTGACGAGCATCAC
AAAAATCGACGCTCAAGTCAGAGGTGGCGAAACCCGACAGGACTATAAAGATACCAGGCGTTTCCCCCTG
GAAGCTCCCTCGTGCGCTCTCCTGTTCCGACCCTGCCGCTTACCGGATACCTGTCCGCCTTTCTCCCTTC
GGGAAGCGTGGCGCTTTCTCATAGCTCACGCTGTAGGTATCTCAGTTCGGTGTAGGTCGTTCGCTCCAAG
CTGGGCTGTGTGCACGAACCCCCCGTTCAGCCCGACCGCTGCGCCTTATCCGGTAACTATCGTCTTGAGT
CCAACCCGGTAAGACACGACTTATCGCCACTGGCAGCAGCCACTGGTAACAGGATTAGCAGAGCGAGGTA
TGTAGGCGGTGCTACAGAGTTCTTGAAGTGGTGGCCTAACTACGGCTACACTAGAAGGACAGTATTTGGT
ATCTGCGCTCTGCTGAAGCCAGTTACCTTCGGAAAAAGAGTTGGTAGCTCTTGATCCGGCAAACAAACCA
CCGCTGGTAGCGGTGGTTTTTTTGTTTGCAAGCAGCAGATTACGCGCAGAAAAAAAGGATCTCAAGAAGA
TCCTTTGATCTTTTCTACGGGGTCTGACGCTCAGTGGAACGAAAACTCACGTTAAGGGATTTTGGTCATG
AGATTATCAAAAAGGATCTTCACCTAGATCCTTTTAAATTAAAAATGAAGTTTTAAATCAATCTAAAGTA
TATATGAGTAAACTTGGTCTGACAGTTACCAATGCTTAATCAGTGAGGCACCTATCTCAGCGATCTGTCT
ATTTCGTTCATCCATAGTTGCCTGACTCCCCGTCGTGTAGATAACTACGATACGGGAGGGCTTACCATCT
GGCCCCAGTGCTGCAATGATACCGCGAGACCCACGCTCACCGGCTCCAGATTTATCAGCAATAAACCAGC
CAGCCGGAAGGGCCGAGCGCAGAAGTGGTCCTGCAACTTTATCCGCCTCCATCCAGTCTATTAATTGTTG
CCGGGAAGCTAGAGTAAGTAGTTCGCCAGTTAATAGTTTGCGCAACGTTGTTGCCATTGCTACAGGCATC
GTGGTGTCACGCTCGTCGTTTGGTATGGCTTCATTCAGCTCCGGTTCCCAACGATCAAGGCGAGTTACAT
GATCCCCCATGTTGTGCAAAAAAGCGGTTAGCTCCTTCGGTCCTCCGATCGTTGTCAGAAGTAAGTTGGC
CGCAGTGTTATCACTCATGGTTATGGCAGCACTGCATAATTCTCTTACTGTCATGCCATCCGTAAGATGC
TTTTCTGTGACTGGTGAGTACTCAACCAAGTCATTCTGAGAATAGTGTATGCGGCGACCGAGTTGCTCTT
GCCCGGCGTCAATACGGGATAATACCGCGCCACATAGCAGAACTTTAAAAGTGCTCATCATTGGAAAACG
TTCTTCGGGGCGAAAACTCTCAAGGATCTTACCGCTGTTGAGATCCAGTTCGATGTAACCCACTCGTGCA
CCCAACTGATCTTCAGCATCTTTTACTTTCACCAGCGTTTCTGGGTGAGCAAAAACAGGAAGGCAAAATG
CCGCAAAAAAGGGAATAAGGGCGACACGGAAATGTTGAATACTCATACTCTTCCTTTTTCAATATTATTG
AAGCATTTATCAGGGTTATTGTCTCATGAGCGGATACATATTTGAATGTATTTAGAAAAATAAACAAATA
GGGGTTCCGCGCACATTTCCCCGAAAAGTGCCACCTAAATTGTAAGCGTTAATATTTTGTTAAAATTCGC
GTTAAATTTTTGTTAAATCAGCTCATTTTTTAACCAATAGGCCGAAATCGGCAAAATCCCTTATAAATCA
AAAGAATAGACCGAGATAGGGT
[37 nt withheld, positions 4293-4329]
AAAGAACGTGGACTCCAACGTCAAAGG
[49 nt withheld, positions 4357-4405]
T
[91 nt withheld, positions 4407-4497]
G
[124 nt withheld, positions 4499-4622]
CCCATTCGCCATTCAGGCTGCGCAACTGTTGGGAAGGGCGATCGGTGCGGGCCTCTTCGCTATTACGCCA
GTCGACCATAGCCAATTCAATATGGCGTATATGGACTCATGCCAATTCAATATGGTGGATCTGGACCTGT
GCCAATTCAATATGGCGTATATGGACTCGTGCCAATTCAATATGGTGGATCTGGACCCCAGCCAATTCAA
TATGGCGGACTTGGCACCATGCCAATTCAATATGGCGGACTTGGCACTGTGCCAACTGGGGAGGGGTCTA
CTTGGCACGGTGCCAAGTTTGAGGAGGGGTCTTGGCCCTGTGCCAAGTCCGCCATATTGAATTGGCATGG
TGCCAATAATGGCGGCCATATTGGCTATATGCCAGGATCAATATATAGGCAATATCCAATATGGCCCTAT
GCCAATATGGCTATTGGCCAGGTTCAATACTATGTATTGGCCCTATGCCATATAGTATTCCATATATGGG
TTTTCCTATTGACGTAGATAGCCCCTCCCAATGGGCGGTCCCATATACCATATATGGGGCTTCCTAATAC
CGCCCATAGCCACTCCCCCATTGACGTCAATGGTCTCTATATATGGTCTTTCCTATTGACGTCATATGGG
CGGTCCTATTGACGTATATGGCGCCTCCCCCATTGACGTCAATTACGGTAAATGGCCCGCCTGGCTCAAT
GCCCATTGACGTCAATAGGACCACCCACCATTGACGTCAATGGGATGGCTCATTGCCCATTCATATCCGT
TCTCACGCCCCCTATTGACGTCAATGACGGTAAATGGCCCACTTGGCAGTACATCAATATCTATTAATAG
TAACTTGGCAAGTACATTACTATTGGAAGGACGCCAGGGTACATTGGCAGTACTCCCATTGACGTCAATG
GCGGTAAATGGCCCGCGATGGCTGCCAAGTACATCCCCATTGACGTCAATGGGGAGGGGCAATGACGCAA
ATGGGCGTTCCATTGACGTAAATGGGCGGTAGGCGTGCCTAATGGGAGGTCTATATAAGCAATGCTCGTT
TAGGGAAC
Features (pLannotate 1.2.2; 17 found; start..end, strand, type, name):
     35..53      +  promoter       SP6 promoter: promoter for bacteriophage SP6 RNA polymerase
    108..132     +  protein_bind   attB1: mutant version of attB; recombination site for the Gateway® BP reaction BP Clonase™
    478..1179    +  CDS            Superfolder GFP: Superfolder GFP is a basic (constitutively fluorescent) green fluorescent protein published in 2005, derived from Aequorea victoria. It is reported to be a very rapidly-maturing weak dimer.
   1660..1684    -  protein_bind   attB2: mutant version of attB; recombination site for the Gateway® BP reaction BP Clonase™
   1707..1724    -  promoter       T7 promoter (fragment): promoter for bacteriophage T7 RNA polymerase
   1729..1863    -  polyA_signal   SV40 poly(A) signal: SV40 polyadenylation signal
   1976..1994    -  promoter       T3 promoter: promoter for bacteriophage T3 RNA polymerase
   2039..2055    -  protein_bind   lac operator: The lac repressor binds to the lac operator to inhibit transcription in E. coli. This inhibition can be relieved by adding lactose or isopropyl-β-D-thiogalactopyranoside (IPTG). lac repressor encoded by lacI
   2063..2093    -  promoter       lac promoter: promoter for the E. coli lac operon
   2108..2129    -  protein_bind   CAP binding site: CAP binding activates transcription in the presence of cAMP. E. coli catabolite activator protein
   2142..2234    -  CDS            lacI (fragment): lac repressor; lacI; The lac repressor binds to the lac operator to inhibit transcription in E. coli. This inhibition can be relieved by adding lactose or isopropyl-β-D-thiogalactopyranoside (IPTG).
   2417..3005    -  rep_origin     ori: high-copy-number ColE1/pMB1/pBR322/pUC origin of replication
   3176..4036    -  CDS            AmpR: β-lactamase; bla; confers resistance to ampicillin, carbenicillin, and related antibiotics
   4037..4141    -  promoter       AmpR promoter: bla
   4194..4622    -  rep_origin     f1 ori (sequence partly withheld): f1 bacteriophage origin of replication; arrow indicates direction of (+) strand synthesis
   4627..4693    -  CDS            lacZα (fragment): LacZα fragment of β-galactosidase; lacZ fragment
   4696..5680    +  promoter       CMV IE94 promoter: enhancer/promoter region of simian cytomegalovirus major immediate early transcription unit IE94
