>Addgene plasmid #107835 | pHBS981 TDP43 RRM-GFP G348D | addgene full sequence | sequence record 207991 | Addgene NGS Result
TTCTGCCTGGGGACGTCGGAGCAAGCTTGATTTAGGTGACACTATAGAATACAAGCTACTTGTTCTTTTT
GCAGGATCCCATCGATTCGAATTCAAGGATCAACAAGTTTGTACAAAAAAGCAGGCTGGCGCCGGTACCA
CCGGTGCCACCATGGGATCCATGTCTGAATATATTCGGGTAACCGAAGATGAGAACGATGAGCCCATTGA
AATACCATCGGAAGACGATGGGACGGTGCTGCTCTCCACGGTTACAGCCCAGTTTCCAGGGGCGTGTGGG
CTTCGCTACAGGAATCCAGTGTCTCAGTGTATGAGAGGTGTCCGGCTGGTAGAAGGAATTCTGCATGCCC
CAGATGCTGGCTGGGGAAATCTGGTGTATGTTGTCAACTATCCAAAAGATAACAAAAGAAAAATGGATGA
GACAGATGCTTCATCAGCAGTGAAAGTGAAAAGAGCAGTCCAGAAAACATCCAGTAAAGGAGAGGAACTA
TTTACAGGTACTGTGCCTATCAAAGTCGAGCTGGACGGCGACGTAAACGGCCACAAGTTCAGCGTGCGTG
GCGAGGGCGAGGGCGATGCCACCGAGGGCAAGCTGACCCTGAAGTTCATCTGCACCACCGGCAAGCTGCC
GGTGCCGTGGCCGACCCTCGTGACCACCCTGACCTACGGCGTGCAGTGCTTCAGCCGCTACCCGGACCAC
ATGAAGCGTCACGACTTCTTCAAGTCCGCCATGCCGGAAGGCTACGTCCAGGAGCGCACCATCGAGTTCA
AGGACGACGGCACCTACAAGACCCGCGCGGAGGTGAAGTTCGAGGGCGACACCCTGGTGAACCGCATCGA
GCTGAAGGGCAACGACTTCAAGGAGGACGGCAACATCCTGGGTCACAAGCTGGAGTACAACCACAACAGC
CACAACGTCCGTATCGAAGCCGACAAGCAGAAGAACGGCATCAAGGCTAACTTCAAGATCCGCCACAACG
TTGAGGACGGCAGCCAGCAGGAAGCCGACCACAAACAGCAGAACACCCCGATCGGCGACGGCCCGGTGCG
CCTGCCGGACAACCACTATCTGAGCACCCAGACCACGCTGAGCAAAGACCCGAACGAGAAGCGCGATCAC
ATGGTCCTGAAGGAGTTCGTGACGGCAGCCGGTATCACTAAAGGTGAAGATGAAAGTGGATCCAATGCCG
AACCTAAGCACAATAGCAATAGACAGTTAGAAAGAAGTGGAAGATTTGGTGGTAATCCAGGTGGCTTTGG
GAATCAGGGTGGATTTGGTAATAGCAGAGGGGGTGGAGCTGGTTTGGGAAACAATCAAGGTAGTAATATG
GGTGGTGGGATGAACTTTGGTGCGTTCAGCATTAATCCAGCCATGATGGCTGCCGCCCAGGCAGCACTAC
AGAGCAGTTGGGGTATGATGGGCATGTTAGCCAGCCAGCAGAACCAGTCAGACCCATCGGGTAATAACCA
AAACCAAGGCAACATGCAGAGGGAGCCAAACCAGGCCTTCGGTTCTGGAAATAACTCTTATAGTGGCTCT
AATTCTGGTGCAGCAATTGGTTGGGGATCAGCATCCAATGCAGGGTCGGGCAGTGGTTTTAATGGAGGCT
TTGGCTCAAGCATGGATTCTAAGTCTTCTGGCTGGGGAATGTAGACTAGACCCAGCTTTCTTGTACAAAG
TGGTTGATCCTCTCGAGCCTCTAGAACTATAGTGAGTCGTATTACGTAGATCCAGACATGATAAGATACA
TTGATGAGTTTGGACAAACCACAACTAGAATGCAGTGAAAAAAATGCTTTATTTGTGAAATTTGTGATGC
TATTGCTTTATTTGTAACCATTATAAGCTGCAATAAACAAGTTAACAACAACAATTGCATTCATTTTATG
TTTCAGGTTCAGGGGGAGGTGTGGGAGGTTTTTTAATTCGCGGCCGCGGCGCCAATGCATTGGGCCCGGT
ACCCAGCTTTTGTTCCCTTTAGTGAGGGTTAATTGCGCGCTTGGCGTAATCATGGTCATAGCTGTTTCCT
GTGTGAAATTGTTATCCGCTCACAATTCCACACAACATACGAGCCGGGAGCATAAAGTGTAAAGCCTGGG
GTGCCTAATGAGTGAGCTAACTCACATTAATTGCGTTGCGCTCACTGCCCGCTTTCCAGTCGGGAAACCT
GTCGTGCCAGCTGCATTAATGAATCGGCCAACGCGCGGGGAGAGGCGGTTTGCGTATTGGGCGCTCTTCC
GCTTCCTCGCTCACTGACTCGCTGCGCTCGGTCGTTCGGCTGCGGCGAGCGGTATCAGCTCACTCAAAGG
CGGTAATACGGTTATCCACAGAATCAGGGGATAACGCAGGAAAGAACATGTGAGCAAAAGGCCAGCAAAA
GGCCAGGAACCGTAAAAAGGCCGCGTTGCTGGCGTTTTTCCATAGGCTCCGCCCCCCTGACGAGCATCAC
AAAAATCGACGCTCAAGTCAGAGGTGGCGAAACCCGACAGGACTATAAAGATACCAGGCGTTTCCCCCTG
GAAGCTCCCTCGTGCGCTCTCCTGTTCCGACCCTGCCGCTTACCGGATACCTGTCCGCCTTTCTCCCTTC
GGGAAGCGTGGCGCTTTCTCATAGCTCACGCTGTAGGTATCTCAGTTCGGTGTAGGTCGTTCGCTCCAAG
CTGGGCTGTGTGCACGAACCCCCCGTTCAGCCCGACCGCTGCGCCTTATCCGGTAACTATCGTCTTGAGT
CCAACCCGGTAAGACACGACTTATCGCCACTGGCAGCAGCCACTGGTAACAGGATTAGCAGAGCGAGGTA
TGTAGGCGGTGCTACAGAGTTCTTGAAGTGGTGGCCTAACTACGGCTACACTAGAAGAACAGTATTTGGT
ATCTGCGCTCTGCTGAAGCCAGTTACCTTCGGAAAAAGAGTTGGTAGCTCTTGATCCGGCAAACAAACCA
CCGCTGGTAGCGGTGGTTTTTTTGTTTGCAAGCAGCAGATTACGCGCAGAAAAAAAGGATCTCAAGAAGA
TCCTTTGATCTTTTCTACGGGGTCTGACGCTCAGTGGAACGAAAACTCACGTTAAGGGATTTTGGTCATG
AGATTATCAAAAAGGATCTTCACCTAGATCCTTTTAAATTAAAAATGAAGTTTTAAATCAATCTAAAGTA
TATATGAGTAAACTTGGTCTGACAGTTACCAATGCTTAATCAGTGAGGCACCTATCTCAGCGATCTGTCT
ATTTCGTTCATCCATAGTTGCCTGACTCCCCGTCGTGTAGATAACTACGATACGGGAGGGCTTACCATCT
GGCCCCAGTGCTGCAATGATACCGCGAGACCCACGCTCACCGGCTCCAGATTTATCAGCAATAAACCAGC
CAGCCGGAAGGGCCGAGCGCAGAAGTGGTCCTGCAACTTTATCCGCCTCCATCCAGTCTATTAATTGTTG
CCGGGAAGCTAGAGTAAGTAGTTCGCCAGTTAATAGTTTGCGCAACGTTGTTGCCATTGCTACAGGCATC
GTGGTGTCACGCTCGTCGTTTGGTATGGCTTCATTCAGCTCCGGTTCCCAACGATCAAGGCGAGTTACAT
GATCCCCCATGTTGTGCAAAAAAGCGGTTAGCTCCTTCGGTCCTCCGATCGTTGTCAGAAGTAAGTTGGC
CGCAGTGTTATCACTCATGGTTATGGCAGCACTGCATAATTCTCTTACTGTCATGCCATCCGTAAGATGC
TTTTCTGTGACTGGTGAGTACTCAACCAAGTCATTCTGAGAATAGTGTATGCGGCGACCGAGTTGCTCTT
GCCCGGCGTCAATACGGGATAATACCGCGCCACATAGCAGAACTTTAAAAGTGCTCATCATTGGAAAACG
TTCTTCGGGGCGAAAACTCTCAAGGATCTTACCGCTGTTGAGATCCAGTTCGATGTAACCCACTCGTGCA
CCCAACTGATCTTCAGCATCTTTTACTTTCACCAGCGTTTCTGGGTGAGCAAAAACAGGAAGGCAAAATG
CCGCAAAAAAGGGAATAAGGGCGACACGGAAATGTTGAATACTCATACTCTTCCTTTTTCAATATTATTG
AAGCATTTATCAGGGTTATTGTCTCATGAGCGGATACATATTTGAATGTATTTAGAAAAATAAACAAATA
GGGGTTCCGCGCACATTTCCCCGAAAAGTGCCACCTAAATTGTAAGCGTTAATATTTTGTTAAAATTCGC
GTTAAATTTTTGTTAAATCAGCTCATTTTTTAACCAATAGGCCGAAATCGGCAAAATCCCTTATAAATCA
AAAGAATAGACCGAGATAGGGT
[37 nt withheld, positions 4293-4329]
AAAGAACGTGGACTCCAACGTCAAAGG
[49 nt withheld, positions 4357-4405]
T
[91 nt withheld, positions 4407-4497]
G
[124 nt withheld, positions 4499-4622]
CCCATTCGCCATTCAGGCTGCGCAACTGTTGGGAAGGGCGATCGGTGCGGGCCTCTTCGCTATTACGCCA
GTCGACCGCCAATTCAATATGGCGTATATGGACTCATGCCAATTCAATATGGTGGATCTGGACCTGTGCC
AATTCAATATGGCGTATATGGACTCGTGCCAATTCAATATGGTGGATCTGGACCCCAGCCAATTCAATAT
GGCGGACTTGGCACCATGCCAATTCAATATGGCGGACCTGGCACTGTGCCAACTGGGGAGGGGTCTACTT
GGCACGGTGCCAAGTTTGAGGAGGGGTCTTGGCCCTGTGCCAAGTCCGCCATATTGAATTGGCATGGTGC
CAATAATGGCGGCCATATTGGCTATATGCCAGGATCAATATATAGGCAATATCCAATATGGCCCTATGCC
AATATGGCTATTGGCCAGGTTCAATACTATGTATTGGCCCTATGCCATATAGTATTCCATATATGGGTTT
TCCTATTGACGTAGATAGCCCCTCCCAATGGGCGGTCCCATATACCATATATGGGGCTTCCTAATACCGC
CCATAGCCACTCCCCCATTGACGTCAATGGTCTCTATATATGGTCTTTCCTATTGACGTCATATGGGCGG
TCCTATTGACGTATATGGCGCCTCCCCCATTGACGTCAATTACGGTAAATGGCCCGCCTGGCTCAATGCC
CATTGACGTCAATAGGACCACCCACCATTGACGTCAATGGGATGGCTCATTGCCCATTCATATCCGTTCT
CACGCCCCCTATTGACGTCAATGACGGTAAATGGCCCACTTGGCAGTACATCAATATCTATTAATAGTAA
CTTGGCAAGTACATTACTATTGGAAGTACGCCAGGGTACATTGGCAGTACTCCCATTGACGTCAATGGCG
GTAAATGGCCCGCGATGGCTGCCAAGTACATCCCCATTGACGTCAATGGGGAGGGGCAATGACGCAAATG
GGCGTTCCATTGACGTAAATGGGCGGTAGGCGTGCCTAATGGGAGGTCTATATAAGCAATGCTCGTTTAG
GGAACCGCCA
Features (pLannotate 1.2.2; 18 found; start..end, strand, type, name):
     30..48      +  promoter       SP6 promoter: promoter for bacteriophage SP6 RNA polymerase
    103..127     +  protein_bind   attB1: mutant version of attB; recombination site for the Gateway® BP reaction BP Clonase™
    167..472     +  CDS            tardbp (fragment): TADBP_XENTR - Also known as tdp43. Experimental evidence at transcript level: Swiss-Prot protein existence level 2. Probably involved in transcriptional repression (By similarity). May play a role in the maintenance of the circadian clock periodicity. From Xenopus tropicalis (Western clawed frog) (Silurana tropicalis).
    473..1174    +  CDS            Superfolder GFP: Superfolder GFP is a basic (constitutively fluorescent) green fluorescent protein published in 2005, derived from Aequorea victoria. It is reported to be a very rapidly-maturing weak dimer.
   1660..1684    -  protein_bind   attB2: mutant version of attB; recombination site for the Gateway® BP reaction BP Clonase™
   1707..1724    -  promoter       T7 promoter (fragment): promoter for bacteriophage T7 RNA polymerase
   1729..1863    -  polyA_signal   SV40 poly(A) signal: SV40 polyadenylation signal
   1976..1994    -  promoter       T3 promoter: promoter for bacteriophage T3 RNA polymerase
   2039..2055    -  protein_bind   lac operator: The lac repressor binds to the lac operator to inhibit transcription in E. coli. This inhibition can be relieved by adding lactose or isopropyl-β-D-thiogalactopyranoside (IPTG). lac repressor encoded by lacI
   2063..2093    -  promoter       lac promoter: promoter for the E. coli lac operon
   2108..2129    -  protein_bind   CAP binding site: CAP binding activates transcription in the presence of cAMP. E. coli catabolite activator protein
   2142..2234    -  CDS            lacI (fragment): lac repressor; lacI; The lac repressor binds to the lac operator to inhibit transcription in E. coli. This inhibition can be relieved by adding lactose or isopropyl-β-D-thiogalactopyranoside (IPTG).
   2417..3005    -  rep_origin     ori: high-copy-number ColE1/pMB1/pBR322/pUC origin of replication
   3176..4036    -  CDS            AmpR: β-lactamase; bla; confers resistance to ampicillin, carbenicillin, and related antibiotics
   4037..4141    -  promoter       AmpR promoter: bla
   4194..4622    -  rep_origin     f1 ori (sequence partly withheld): f1 bacteriophage origin of replication; arrow indicates direction of (+) strand synthesis
   4627..4693    -  CDS            lacZα (fragment): LacZα fragment of β-galactosidase; lacZ fragment
   4700..5677    +  promoter       CMV IE94 promoter: enhancer/promoter region of simian cytomegalovirus major immediate early transcription unit IE94
