[The description below was written by a language model from this plasmid's Addgene catalogue record and pLannotate feature annotations shown in this document.]
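Description:
pHBS981 TDP43 RRM-GFP G348D is a mammalian expression plasmid built on the pCS2-Dest backbone. It carries a mutant human TARDBP (TDP-43) sequence fused to GFP as a reporter for liquid-liquid phase separation. It is maintained in E. coli as a high-copy plasmid through a ColE1/pUC-type origin and selected with ampicillin via the β-lactamase gene. An f1 origin and remnants of the lac region (lac promoter/operator, lacZα and lacI fragments) are also present as backbone carry-over.

Expression in mammalian cells is driven by the simian CMV IE94 enhancer/promoter and terminated by an SV40 polyadenylation signal. An SP6 promoter sits just upstream of the insert, and T7 (partial) and T3 promoters lie downstream. In pCS2-type vectors, the SP6 promoter allows in vitro transcription of the sense RNA. The insert lies between attB1 and attB2 Gateway sites, although the record lists Gibson assembly as the cloning method. Within it, an N-terminal TDP-43 segment of roughly 300 nt is followed directly by superfolder GFP. The annotation tool matched this segment to the Xenopus tropicalis orthologue in one sequence record and did not annotate it in the other, but the catalogue gives the species as human. About 480 nt between the end of GFP and attB2 are unannotated. This region may hold the remaining TDP-43 sequence with the G348D substitution, but the feature tables do not confirm this. The plasmid name suggests that GFP takes the place of the RRM domains, although the record does not spell this out.

The stated purpose is to test how sequence changes affect the properties of TDP-43 droplets, with G348D as one variant of the reporter.
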