Addgene plasmid #107835: pHBS981 TDP43 RRM-GFP G348D
Purpose: To test the effect of sequence on TDP43 droplet properties
Depositing lab: Rajat Rohatgi. Depositing organization: Stanford University.
Backbone
  Vector backbone: pCS2-Dest
  Vector type: Mammalian Expression
Growth in bacteria
  Bacterial resistance: Ampicillin, 100 μg/mL
  Growth temperature: 37°C
  Growth strain: DH5alpha
  Copy number: High Copy
Gene/Insert
  Gene/Insert name: TARDBP mutant
  Species: H. sapiens (human)
  Mutation: G348D mutation in LLPS reporter
  Entrez Gene: TARDBP (a.k.a. ALS10, TDP-43)
  Cloning method: Gibson Cloning
Terms and licenses: Academic/Nonprofit Terms; Industry Terms: Not Available to Industry
How to cite: pHBS981 TDP43 RRM-GFP G348D was a gift from Rajat Rohatgi (Addgene plasmid # 107835 ; http://n2t.net/addgene:107835 ; RRID:Addgene_107835)
